Addgene plasmid #109183: pGS-BacD-23003
Purpose: (Empty Backbone) Plasmid donor for expression of proteins under the control of a minimal HSP70 promoter in baculovirus/insect cell systems
Depositing lab: Monika Golas. Depositing organization: Aarhus University. Publication: Modulating the Expression Strength of the Baculovirus/Insect Cell Expression System: A Toolbox Applied to the Human Tumor Suppressor SMARCB1/SNF5. Golas MM, Jayaprakash S, Le LTM, Zhao Z, Heras Huertas V, Jensen IS, Yuan J, Sander B. Mol Biotechnol. 2018 Nov;60(11):820-832. doi: 10.1007/s12033-018-0107-2. PubMed 30178299.
Backbone
  Vector backbone: pIDK Donor
  Backbone manufacturer: Geneva Biotech
  Vector type: Insect Expression
  Promoter: minimal HSP70 promoter
Growth in bacteria
  Bacterial resistance: Kanamycin, 50 μg/mL
  Growth temperature: 37°C
  Growth strain: Pir1
  Copy number: Unknown
Gene/Insert
  Cloning method: Unknown
  Sequencing primers: 5′ Hsp70; 3′ HSV_rev
Terms and licenses: Academic/Nonprofit Terms; Industry Terms: Not Available to Industry
How to cite: pGS-BacD-23003 was a gift from Monika Golas (Addgene plasmid # 109183 ; http://n2t.net/addgene:109183 ; RRID:Addgene_109183)
