[The description below was written by a language model from this plasmid's Addgene catalogue record and pLannotate feature annotations shown in this document.]
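Description:
pGS-BacD-23003 is a small (about 2.4 kb) empty donor plasmid for baculovirus/insect cell protein expression, built on the pIDK Donor backbone. It replicates from the R6K γ origin, which functions only when the pi initiator protein is supplied in trans, so the plasmid must be maintained in a pir-positive E. coli host such as the Pir1 strain listed in the record. Selection is by kanamycin through the Tn5-derived aminoglycoside phosphotransferase gene (NeoR/KanR). The short tnpA and ble fragments annotated on either side of this marker appear to be leftover Tn5 sequence carried along with the resistance cassette rather than functional genes.

The expression cassette consists of a minimal HSP70 promoter, annotated as the Drosophila melanogaster hsp70Bb promoter, followed after a gap of roughly 120 bp by the herpes simplex virus thymidine kinase polyadenylation signal. No insert is present. A gene of interest would presumably be placed in this interval, although the record does not state the cloning sites or method. A single loxP site next to the origin allows Cre-mediated fusion of the donor with a loxP-bearing acceptor plasmid. Because the R6K origin cannot function in ordinary pir-negative strains, only fused plasmids persist there, which is the usual basis for assembling multi-gene constructs before transfer into a baculovirus genome.

According to the record, the plasmid belongs to a toolbox for modulating expression strength in the baculovirus/insect cell system, with the minimal HSP70 promoter as one of its promoter options. The two sequence records (depositor and repository sequencing) differ by only a few nucleotides and carry the same set of features.
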