Features (pLannotate 1.2.2; 7 found; start..end, strand, type, name):
     12..242     +  promoter       hsp70 promoter: Drosophila melanogaster hsp70Bb promoter
    366..414     +  polyA_signal   HSV TK poly(A) signal: herpes simplex virus thymidine kinase polyadenylation signal (Cole and Stacy, 1985)
    616..649     -  protein_bind   loxP: Cre-mediated recombination occurs in the 8-bp core sequence (GCATACAT). Cre recombinase
    651..1007    +  rep_origin     R6K γ ori: γ replication origin from E. coli plasmid R6K; requires the R6K initiator protein pi for replication
   1007..1336    +  CDS            tnpA (fragment): TN5P_ECOLX - Also known as tnp. Experimental evidence at protein level: Swiss-Prot protein existence level 1. Mediates transposition of transposon Tn5 by a 'cut and paste' mechanism. First, the monomeric transposase binds the 19 bp inverted DNA repeats flanking the transposon. Then, dimerization of the DNA- bound transposase creates a synaptic DNA complex. After nicking of the first DNA strand, excision of the transposon proceeds through a series of intermediates. The transposase then mediates the insertion of the transposon at a new site by strand transfer. The activity of the wild- type tran
   1368..2159    +  CDS            neo: KKA2_KLEPN - Also known as kan, nptII. Experimental evidence at protein level: Swiss-Prot protein existence level 1. Resistance to kanamycin, neomycin, paromomycin, ribostamycin, butirosin and gentamicin B. From Klebsiella pneumoniae.
   2183..2       +  CDS            ble (fragment) (across the origin): BLE_KLEPN - Experimental evidence at protein level: Swiss-Prot protein existence level 1. Binding protein with a strong affinity to the bleomycin family of antibiotics. Binds to CL990; an antimitotic-antibiotic compound. From Klebsiella pneumoniae.
>Addgene plasmid #109183 | pGS-BacD-23003 | depositor full sequence | sequence record 205899 | Plasmid sequence partially verified by sequencing
GATACTAGTCGCCGGAGTATAAATAGAGGCGCTTCGTCTACGGAGCGACAATTCAATTCAAACAAGCAAA
GTGAACACGTCGCTAAGCGAAAGCTAAGCAAATAAACAAGCGCAGCTGAACAAGCTAAACAATCTGCAGT
AAAGTGCAAGTTAAAGTGAATCAATTAAAAGTAACCAGCAACCAAGTAAATCAACTGCAACTACTGAAAT
CTGCCAAGAAGTAATTATTGAATACAAGAAGACTTGATCACCCGGGATCTCGAGCCATGGTGCTAGCAGC
TGATGCATAGCATGCGGTACCGGGAGATGGGGGAGGCTAACTGAAACACGGAAGGAGACAATACCGGAAG
GAACCCGCGCTATGACGGCAATAAAAAGACAGAATAAAACGCACGGGTGTTGGGTCGTTTGTTCATAAAC
GCGGGGTTCGGTCCCAGGGCTGGCACTCTGTCGATACCCCACCGAGACCCCATTGGGACCAATACGCCCG
CGTTTCTTCCTTTTCCCCACCCCAACCCCCAAGTTCGGGTGAAGGCCCAGGGCTCGCAGCCAACGTCGGG
GCGGCAAGCCCTGCCATAGCCACTACGGGTACGTTTAAACCCATGTGCCTGGCAGATAACTTCGTATAAT
GTATGCTATACGAAGTTATGGTACGTACTAAGCTCTCATGTTTCACGTACTAAGCTCTCATGTTTAACGT
ACTAAGCTCTCATGTTTAACGAACTAAACCCTCATGGCTAACGTACTAAGCTCTCATGGCTAACGTACTA
AGCTCTCATGTTTCACGTACTAAGCTCTCATGTTTGAACAATAAAATTAATATAAATCAGCAACTTAAAT
AGCCTCTAAGGTTTTAAGTTTTATAAGAAAAAAAAGAATATATAAGGCTTTTAAAGCTTTTAAGGTTTAA
CGGTTGTGGACAACAAGCCAGGGATGTAACGCACTGAGAAGCCCTTAGAGCCTCTCAAAGCAATTTTCAG
TGACACAGGAACACTTAACGGCTGACAGAATTAGCTTCACGCTGCCGCAAGCACTCAGGGCGCAAGGGCT
GCTAAAGGAAGCGGAACACGTAGAAAGCCAGTCCGCAGAAACGGTGCTGACCCCGGATGAATGTCAGCTA
CTGGGCTATCTGGACAAGGGAAAACGCAAGCGCAAAGAGAAAGCAGGTAGCTTGCAGTGGGCTTACATGG
CGATAGCTAGACTGGGCGGTTTTATGGACAGCAAGCGAACCGGAATTGCCAGCTGGGGCGCCCTCTGGTA
AGGTTGGGAAGCCCTGCAAAGTAAACTGGATGGCTTTCTTGCCGCCAAGGATCTGATGGCGCAGGGGATC
AAGATCTGATCAAGAGACAGGATGAGGATCGTTTCGCATGATTGAACAAGATGGATTGCACGCAGGTTCT
CCGGCCGCTTGGGTGGAGAGGCTATTCGGCTATGACTGGGCACAACAGACAATCGGCTGCTCTGATGCCG
CCGTGTTCCGGCTGTCAGCGCAGGGGCGCCCGGTTCTTTTTGTCAAGACCGACCTGTCCGGTGCCCTGAA
TGAACTGCAGGACGAGGCAGCGCGGCTATCGTGGCTGGCCACGACGGGCGTTCCTTGCGCAGCTGTGCTC
GACGTTGTCACTGAAGCGGGAAGGGACTGGCTGCTATTGGGCGAAGTGCCGGGGCAGGATCTCCTGTCAT
CTCACCTTGCTCCTGCCGAGAAAGTATCCATCATGGCTGATGCAATGCGGCGGCTGCATACGCTTGATCC
GGCTACCTGCCCATTCGACCACCAAGCGAAACATCGCATCGAGCGAGCACGTACTCGGATGGAAGCCGGT
CTTGTCGATCAGGATGATCTGGACGAAGAGCATCAGGGGCTCGCGCCAGCCGAACTGTTCGCCAGGCTCA
AGGCGCGCATGCCCGACGGCGAGGATCTCGTCGTGACACATGGCGATGCCTGCTTGCCGAATATCATGGT
GGAAAATGGCCGCTTTTCTGGATTCATCGACTGTGGCCGGCTGGGTGTGGCGGACCGCTATCAGGACATA
GCGTTGGCTACCCGTGATATTGCTGAAGAGCTTGGCGGCGAATGGGCTGACCGCTTCCTCGTGCTTTACG
GTATCGCCGCTCCCGATTCGCAGCGCATCGCCTTCTATCGCCTTCTTGACGAGTTCTTCTGAGCGGGACT
CTGGGGTTCGAAATGACCGACCAAGCGACGCCCAACCTGCCATCACGAGATTTCGATTCCACCGCCGCCT
TCTATGAAAGGTTGGGCTTCGGAATCGTTTTCCGGGACGCCGGCTGGATGATCCTCCAGCGCGGGGATCT
CATGCTGGAGTTCTTCGCCCACCCCGGGATCTATGTCGGGTGCGGAGAAAGAGGTAATGAAATGGCACCT
AGGTATC
