Features (pLannotate 1.2.2; 7 found; start..end, strand, type, name):
     12..242     +  promoter       hsp70 promoter: Drosophila melanogaster hsp70Bb promoter
    366..414     +  polyA_signal   HSV TK poly(A) signal: herpes simplex virus thymidine kinase polyadenylation signal (Cole and Stacy, 1985)
    616..649     -  protein_bind   loxP: Cre-mediated recombination occurs in the 8-bp core sequence (GCATACAT). Cre recombinase
    651..1007    +  rep_origin     R6K γ ori: γ replication origin from E. coli plasmid R6K; requires the R6K initiator protein pi for replication
   1016..1339    +  CDS            tnpA (fragment): TN5P_ECOLX - Also known as tnp. Experimental evidence at protein level: Swiss-Prot protein existence level 1. Mediates transposition of transposon Tn5 by a 'cut and paste' mechanism. First, the monomeric transposase binds the 19 bp inverted DNA repeats flanking the transposon. Then, dimerization of the DNA- bound transposase creates a synaptic DNA complex. After nicking of the first DNA strand, excision of the transposon proceeds through a series of intermediates. The transposase then mediates the insertion of the transposon at a new site by strand transfer. The activity of the wild- type tran
   1371..2165    +  CDS            NeoR/KanR: aminoglycoside phosphotransferase from Tn5; aph(3')-II (or nptII); confers resistance to neomycin, kanamycin, and G418 (Geneticin®)
   2186..2       +  CDS            ble (fragment) (across the origin): BLE_KLEPN - Experimental evidence at protein level: Swiss-Prot protein existence level 1. Binding protein with a strong affinity to the bleomycin family of antibiotics. Binds to CL990; an antimitotic-antibiotic compound. From Klebsiella pneumoniae.
>Addgene plasmid #109183 | pGS-BacD-23003 | addgene full sequence | sequence record 233803 | Addgene NGS Result
GATACTAGTCGCCGGAGTATAAATAGAGGCGCTTCGTCTACGGAGCGACAATTCAATTCAAACAAGCAAA
GTGAACACGTCGCTAAGCGAAAGCTAAGCAAATAAACAAGCGCAGCTGAACAAGCTAAACAATCTGCAGT
AAAGTGCAAGTTAAAGTGAATCAATTAAAAGTAACCAGCAACCAAGTAAATCAACTGCAACTACTGAAAT
CTGCCAAGAAGTAATTATTGAATACAAGAAGACTTGATCACCCGGGATCTCGAGCCATGGTGCTAGCAGC
TGATGCATAGCATGCGGTACCGGGAGATGGGGGAGGCTAACTGAAACACGGAAGGAGACAATACCGGAAG
GAACCCGCGCTATGACGGCAATAAAAAGACAGAATAAAACGCACGGGTGTTGGGTCGTTTGTTCATAAAC
GCGGGGTTCGGTCCCAGGGCTGGCACTCTGTCGATACCCCACCGAGACCCCATTGGGACCAATACGCCCG
CGTTTCTTCCTTTTCCCCACCCCAACCCCCAAGTTCGGGTGAAGGCCCAGGGCTCGCAGCCAACGTCGGG
GCGGCAAGCCCTGCCATAGCCACTACGGGTACGTTTAAACCCATGTGCCTGGCAGATAACTTCGTATAAT
GTATGCTATACGAAGTTATGGTACGTACTAAGCTCTCATGTTTCACGTACTAAGCTCTCATGTTTAACGT
ACTAAGCTCTCATGTTTAACGAACTAAACCCTCATGGCTAACGTACTAAGCTCTCATGGCTAACGTACTA
AGCTCTCATGTTTCACGTACTAAGCTCTCATGTTTGAACAATAAAATTAATATAAATCAGCAACTTAAAT
AGCCTCTAAGGTTTTAAGTTTTATAAGAAAAAAAAGAATATATAAGGCTTTTAAAGCTTTTAAGGTTTAA
CGGTTGTGGACAACAAGCCAGGGATGTAACGCACTGAGAAGCCCTTAGAGCCTCTCAAAGCAATTTTGAG
TGACACAGGAACACTTAACGGCTGACATGGGAATTAGCTTCACGCTGCCGCAAGCACTCAGGGCGCAAGG
GCTGCTAAAGGAAGCGGAACACGTAGAAAGCCAGTCCGCAGAAACGGTGCTGACCCCGGATGAATGTCAG
CTACTGGGCTATCTGGACAAGGGAAAACGCAAGCGCAAAGAGAAAGCAGGTAGCTTGCAGTGGGCTTACA
TGGCGATAGCTAGACTGGGCGGTTTTATGGACAGCAAGCGAACCGGAATTGCCAGCTGGGGCGCCCTCTG
GTAAGGTTGGGAAGCCCTGCAAAGTAAACTGGATGGCTTTCTTGCCGCCAAGGATCTGATGGCGCAGGGG
ATCAAGATCTGATCAAGAGACAGGATGAGGATCGTTTCGCATGATTGAACAAGATGGATTGCACGCAGGT
TCTCCGGCCGCTTGGGTGGAGAGGCTATTCGGCTATGACTGGGCACAACTGACAATCGGCTGCTCTGATG
CCGCCGTGTTCCGGCTGTCAGCGCAGGGGCGCCCGGTTCTTTTTGTCAAGACCGACCTGTCCGGTGCCCT
GAATGAACTGCAGGACGAGGCAGCGCGGCTATCGTGGCTGGCCACGACGGGCGTTCCTTGCGCAGCTGTG
CTCGACGTTGTCACTGAAGCGGGAAGGGACTGGCTGCTATTGGGCGAAGTGCCGGGGCAGGATCTCCTGT
CATCTCACCTTGCTCCTGCCGAGAAAGTATCCATCATGGCTGATGCAATGCGGCGGCTGCATACGCTTGA
TCCGGCTACCTGCCCATTCGACCACCAAGCGAAACATCGCATCGAGCGAGCACGTACTCGGATGGAAGCC
GGTCTTGTCGATCAGGATGATCTGGACGAAGAGCATCAGGGGCTCGCGCCAGCCGAACTGTTCGCCAGGC
TCAAGGCGCGCATGCCCGACGGCGAGGATCTCGTCGTGACACATGGCGATGCCTGCTTGCCGAATATCAT
GGTGGAAAATGGCCGCTTTTCTGGATTCATCGACTGTGGCCGGCTGGGTGTGGCGGACCGCTATCAGGAC
ATAGCGTTGGCTACCCGTGATATTGCTGAAGAGCTTGGCGGCGAATGGGCTGACCGCTTCCTCGTGCTTT
ACGGTATCGCCGCTCCCGATTCGCAGCGCATCGCCTTCTATCGCCTTCTTGACGAGTTCTTCTGAGCGGG
ACTCTGGGGTTCGAAATGACCGACCAAGCGACGCCCAACCTGCCATCACGAGATTTCGATTCCACCGCCG
CCTTCTATGAAAGGTTGGGCTTCGGAATCGTTTTCCGGGACGCCGGCTGGATGATCCTCCAGCGCGGGGA
TCTCATGCTGGAGTTCTTCGCCCACCCCGGGATCTATGTCGGGTGCGGAGAAAGAGGTAATGAAATGGCA
CCTAGGTATC
